Addgene plasmid #72635: pSG5-BRLF1
Purpose: Mammalian expression vector for Epstein-Barr virus Rta immediate-early replication and transcription activator
Depositing lab: S. Diane Hayward. Depositing organization: Johns Hopkins University and School of Medicine. Publication: A replication function associated with the activation domain of the Epstein-Barr virus Zta transactivator. Sarisky RT, Gao Z, Lieberman PM, Fixman ED, Hayward GS, Hayward SD. J Virol. 1996 Dec;70(12):8340-7. PubMed 8970953.
Backbone
  Vector backbone: pSG5
  Backbone manufacturer: Stratagene
  Backbone size w/o insert (bp): 4184
  Total vector size (bp): 5984
  Modifications to backbone: polylinker EcoRI, Sac1, Kpn1, Sma1, Xma1, BamH1, Xba1, Sal1, Acc1, HincII, Pst1, Sph1, HindIII, BglII
  Vector type: Mammalian Expression
Growth in bacteria
  Bacterial resistance: Ampicillin, 100 μg/mL
  Growth temperature: 37°C
  Growth strain: DH5alpha
  Copy number: Unknown
Gene/Insert
  Gene/Insert name: BRLF1 (alt name: Rta)
  Species: virus
  Insert size (bp): 1800
  GenBank ID: LN827527.1
  Cloning method: Restriction Enzyme; 5′ cloning site Xba1 (unknown if destroyed); 3′ cloning site HindIII (unknown if destroyed)
  Sequencing primers: 5′ T7
Terms and licenses: Academic/Nonprofit Terms; Industry Terms: Not Available to Industry
How to cite: pSG5-BRLF1 was a gift from S. Diane Hayward (Addgene plasmid # 72635 ; http://n2t.net/addgene:72635 ; RRID:Addgene_72635)
