[The description below was written by a language model from this plasmid's Addgene catalogue record.]
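Description:
pSG5-BRLF1 is a mammalian expression plasmid built on the Stratagene pSG5 backbone, carrying the Epstein-Barr virus BRLF1 gene, which encodes Rta, the immediate-early replication and transcription activator. The backbone is listed at 4184 bp and has been modified with an expanded polylinker offering a run of restriction sites from EcoRI through BglII. The roughly 1800 bp viral insert was placed between the XbaI and HindIII sites of that polylinker, giving a total size of about 5984 bp. The plasmid is propagated in E. coli under ampicillin selection; its copy number is recorded as unknown, and no mammalian selection marker is listed.

The record does not include a feature table and does not name the promoter or other regulatory elements. pSG5 vectors are generally known to drive expression from the SV40 early promoter, with a beta-globin intron and an SV40 polyadenylation signal. They also carry a T7 promoter upstream of the cloning site, which fits the T7 primer listed for 5′ sequencing. No epitope tag or reporter fusion is recorded, so the insert appears to express untagged Rta.

Rta is one of the two EBV immediate-early transactivators, alongside Zta, that switch the virus from latency into the lytic cycle by activating early gene promoters. A plasmid like this is typically transfected transiently into mammalian cells to supply Rta in trans. Likely uses include lytic reactivation experiments, reporter assays of Rta-responsive promoters, and cotransfection replication assays of the kind suggested by the associated study of EBV lytic replication functions.
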