>Addgene plasmid #72635 | pSG5-BRLF1 | addgene partial sequence | sequence record 134446 | T7 5'-TAATACGACTCACTATAGGG-3'
TCAAAAAGCAGCTGGGCTCTCTGGTCTCTGACTACTGCAACGTCCTCAACAAGGAATTTACAGCCGGGAG
TGTGGAGATTACTCTGAGATCCTACAAAATATGCAAGGCATTTATAAATGAGGCCAAGGCCCACGGGCGA
GAATGGGGCGGGCTAATGGCCACGCTCAACATCTGCAATTTTTGGGCCATTCTCCGAAACAACAGGGTAA
GAAGACGGGCCGAGAATGCCGGCAACGACGCATGTTCCATCGCGTGCCCTATAGTGATGCGCTACGTGTT
AGACCACCTGATAGTGGTCACTGACAGATTCTTCATCCAGGCCCCCAGCAACCGGGTGATGATTCCTGCC
ACCATAGGCACCGCTATGTACAAGCTCCTAAAACACAGTCGGGTGCGGGCCTACACCTACAGCAAGGTGC
TGGGCGTGGACCGCGCGGCCATCATGGCCTCTGGCAAGCAGGTAGTGGAACACCTGAACAGGATGGAGAA
GGAAGGCCTCCTAAGCTCCAAGTTCAAGGCCTTTTGCAAGTGGGTGTTCACCTATCCCGTCCTCGAGGAG
ATGTTCCAGACTATGGTCTCGTCCAAGACAGGACATCTGACGGACGATGTCAAGGATGTCAGGGCTCTGA
TTAAGACACTGCCCCGGGCCTCCTACTCCAGCCACGCCGGACAGAGGAGCTACGTGAGCGGCGTGCTTCC
CGCGTGCCTGCTGTCAACCAAGTCCAAGGCAGTGGAAACTCCTATCCTCGTGTCCGGAGCCGACAGGATG
GACGA
