>Addgene plasmid #72635 | pSG5-BRLF1 | addgene partial sequence | sequence record 134447 | SV40pA-R 5'-GAAATTTGTGATGCTATTGC-3'
ATAAGATCTAAGCTTCTAAAATAAGCTGGTGTCAAAAATAGACAGCCCAGTTGAAATATGCATGGCATGC
AGCAGACATTCATCATTTAGAAATGTATCCAAGATTTCATTAAGTTCGGGGGTCAGGGGGGAGTCCAGAT
TCAAATCCTCTGTCATGGACTCTAGTGTTGTGGTCAGTTCGTCCAAATGGCCACGAGGGGGCGGGTGGTT
TAGGTCCATCTGTCCACATATGGCTGCTTCCTCCTTCTGGGGAATAACAGTGTCAGCCATCTCCCTTAGG
GCCTTCACGGCCTGACTGGTTTCCTCATCAGGGTCCTCCAACAGATGACTTGCCTCGGGGGTTACTGCGG
GGGCCGGGTCAAGTGGCTGGGGCACCGGGGCCGGCGTTAGGGATCCGACCGGTTCATGGACAGGTCCTGT
GGGGGTGGGAGCCAAAGAGGCAGGCAGGGGCCGGTTGGCCCACGGGGATCCGGGTGGATGGAAGGGCCTG
ATCCTCTTTGGCTGACACACCTCTCGCCCCTCGAACACGTCAGATATGGCACTGCCCGCTTCCGGCTTTG
GCAGGAACATACCTTCCCGGCTATCCCTGAGGCCCTTCTTCCTTTTAACGGGAGGAAGAAATGTGGGCTT
TGAGGGGTGGGGGAATATGGGTCTCTCATCGCTCTCTTGGTGGACCGCTGCTATCCAAGGCTGTTCAGGT
TCCTCCGCGTTGGAAGGACATGGAGTTTGACCACGGTTGGGCCTGGATGTCCGGCGCGACTTTGGGGCCC
GCAGGCGCGGGGCCTCGGCCCTGGCCTCTTCCCGCTCGCTCTGCTCGGTGTCACTGTTGCCCGAGTCACT
GCTGCTGGAACTGCTGTCACCGCAGTCGGCGCTTTGGGCACCGGGCTTCAGGG
